Addgene plasmid #74722: pdRBFC-B2-YC
Purpose: Express C-terminal YC fused flock house virus (FHV) B2 protein (2741-2956 nt) for dsRNA labeling
Depositing lab: Aiming Wang. Depositing organization: Agriculture and Agri-Food Canada, London, ON. Publication: Visualizing double-stranded RNA distribution and dynamics in living cells by dsRNA binding-dependent fluorescence complementation. Cheng X, Deng P, Cui H, Wang A. Virology. 2015 Nov;485:439-51. doi: 10.1016/j.virol.2015.08.023. Epub 2015 Sep 7. PubMed 26351203.
Backbone
  Vector backbone: pEarley-202
  Backbone manufacturer: The Plant Journal (2006) 45, 616–629
  Total vector size (bp): 10757
  Vector type: Plant Expression ; double-stranded RNA labeling
  Selectable markers: Basta
Growth in bacteria
  Bacterial resistance: Kanamycin, 50 μg/mL
  Growth temperature: 37°C
  Growth strain: DH5alpha
  Copy number: High Copy
Gene/Insert
  Gene/Insert name: Influenza A virus NS1 protein, partial (alt name: NS1)
  Species: Virus
  Insert size (bp): 219
  Promoter: CaMV 35S
  Tag / fusion protein: FLAG; YFP C-terminal half domain
  Cloning method: Gateway Cloning
  Sequencing primers: 5′ 35S-F: CGCAAGACCCTTCCTCTATATAAGGAA; 3′ OSC-R: ATCTCATTAAAGCAGGACTCTAGGG
Terms and licenses: Academic/Nonprofit Terms; Industry Terms: Not Available to Industry
How to cite: pdRBFC-B2-YC was a gift from Aiming Wang (Addgene plasmid # 74722 ; http://n2t.net/addgene:74722 ; RRID:Addgene_74722)
