[The description below was written by a language model from this plasmid's Addgene catalogue record and pLannotate feature annotations shown in this document.]
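Description:
pdRBFC-B2-YC is a plant binary (T-DNA) expression vector built on the Gateway-compatible pEarley-202 backbone. It is one half of a dsRNA binding-dependent fluorescence complementation system for visualizing double-stranded RNA in living plant cells. It replicates in E. coli from a high-copy ColE1/pMB1-type origin and carries the pVS1 oriV, RepA and StaA functions that support maintenance in Agrobacterium. A pBR322 bom site is also present, and bacterial selection is by kanamycin (aphA-3). Between the nopaline-type left and right T-DNA borders sits a bar gene (phosphinothricin acetyltransferase) driven by the mannopine synthase promoter and terminator, which provides Basta/glufosinate selection in plants.

The expression cassette uses the CaMV 35S promoter followed by the TMV Ω translational enhancer. The open reading frame begins with a FLAG epitope and continues through attB1 into a 219 bp fragment of the flock house virus B2 protein, a high-affinity dsRNA-binding suppressor of RNA silencing. After attB2 it runs into a C-terminal fragment of a yellow fluorescent protein (annotated as a VC155-type Venus fragment) and ends at the octopine synthase terminator. The attB sites are left over from the Gateway recombination used to insert B2. When this fusion and a partner dsRNA-binding protein fused to the complementary N-terminal YFP half bind the same dsRNA, the two halves can reconstitute fluorescence and mark where the dsRNA is.

The catalogue's insert field names influenza A virus NS1. However, the plasmid name, the stated purpose and the sequence annotation all indicate FHV B2, so the NS1 entry appears to be a record error. The sequenced record (10,600 nt) is also slightly shorter than the listed vector size of 10,757 bp.
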