Features (pLannotate 1.2.2; 24 found; start..end, strand, type, name):
      1..25      +  misc_feature   LB T-DNA repeat: left border repeat from nopaline C58 T-DNA
    111..363     -  terminator     MAS terminator: mannopine synthase terminator
    376..924     -  CDS            bar: PAT_STRHY - Experimental evidence at protein level: Swiss-Prot protein existence level 1. Inactivates phosphinothricin (PPT) by transfer of an acetyl group from acetyl CoA. Can also acetylate demethylphosphinothricin but not PTT or glutamate. This enzyme is an effector of phosphinothricin tripeptide (PTT or bialaphos) resistance. From Streptomyces hygroscopicus. Introduced by genetic manipulation and expressed in glufosinate-tolerant maize by Dekalb Genetics.
    930..1310    -  promoter       MAS promoter: mannopine synthase promoter (Velten et al., 1984)
   1310..2122    +  CDS            IBMP_CAMVB (fragment): Experimental evidence at protein level: Swiss-Prot protein existence level 1. Enhances the ribosomal termination-reinitiation event leading to the translation of major open reading frames on the polycistronic viral RNAs. From Cauliflower mosaic virus (strain Bari 1) (CaMV).
   2306..2651    +  promoter       CaMV 35S promoter: strong constitutive promoter from cauliflower mosaic virus
   2681..2735    +  misc_feature   TMV Ω: translational enhancer from the tobacco mosaic virus 5'-leader sequence (Gallie et al., 1988)
   2739..2759    +  CDS            3xFLAG (fragment): three tandem FLAG® epitope tags
   2767..2791    +  protein_bind   attB1: mutant version of attB; recombination site for the Gateway® BP reaction BP Clonase™
   2797..3015    +  CDS            B2 (fragment) (sequence partly withheld): B2_FHV - Experimental evidence at protein level: Swiss-Prot protein existence level 1. Binds double-strand RNA (dsRNA) with high affinity. Suppresses the host RNA silencing-based antiviral response. From Flock house virus (FHV).
   3017..3041    -  protein_bind   attB2: mutant version of attB; recombination site for the Gateway® BP reaction BP Clonase™
   3095..3291    +  CDS            VC155 (fragment): C-terminal fragment of mVenus for use in bimolecular fluorescence complementation (BiFC) (Kodama and Hu, 2010)
   3370..4077    +  terminator     OCS terminator: octopine synthase terminator
   4078..4098    +  misc_feature   MCS (fragment): pUC18/19 multiple cloning site
   4101..4255    +  CDS            lacZα (fragment): LacZα fragment of β-galactosidase; lacZ fragment
   4321..4345    +  misc_feature   RB T-DNA repeat: right border repeat from nopaline C58 T-DNA
   4685..5086    +  CDS            Y4CG_SINFN (fragment): Protein inferred from homology: Swiss-Prot protein existence level 3. From Sinorhizobium fredii (strain NBRC 101917 / NGR234).
   5646..6275    +  CDS            pVS1 StaA: stability protein from the Pseudomonas plasmid pVS1 (Heeb et al., 2000)
   6704..7777    +  CDS            pVS1 RepA: replication protein from the Pseudomonas plasmid pVS1 (Heeb et al., 2000)
   7843..8037    +  rep_origin     pVS1 oriV: origin of replication for the Pseudomonas plasmid pVS1 (Heeb et al., 2000)
   8240..8279    +  CDS            rop (fragment): Rop protein, which maintains plasmids at low copy number; rop
   8381..8521    +  misc_feature   bom: basis of mobility region from pBR322
   8707..9295    -  rep_origin     ori: high-copy-number ColE1/pMB1/pBR322/pUC origin of replication
   9382..10176   -  CDS            KanR: aminoglycoside phosphotransferase; aphA-3; confers resistance to kanamycin
>Addgene plasmid #74722 | pdRBFC-B2-YC | addgene full sequence | sequence record 329052 | Addgene NGS Result
TGGCAGGATATATTGTGGTGTAAACAAATTGACGCTTAGACAACTTAATAACACATTGCGGACGTTTTTA
ATGTACTGAATTAACGCCGAATTAATTCGAGCTCGGATCTGATAATTTATTTGAAAATTCATAAGAAAAG
CAAACGTTACATGAATTGATGAAACAATACAAAGACAGATAAAGCCACGCACATTTAGGATATTGGCCGA
GATTACTGAATATTGAGTAAGATCACGGAATTTCTGACAGGAGCATGTCTTCAATTCAGCCCAAATGGCA
GTTGAAATACTCAAACCGCCCCATATGCAGGAGCGGATCATTCATTGTTTGTTTGGTTGCCTTTGCCAAC
ATGGGAGTCCAAGATTCTGCAGTCAAATCTCGGTGACGGGCAGGACCGGACGGGGCGGTACCGGCAGGCT
GAAGTCCAGCTGCCAGAAACCCACGTCATGCCAGTTCCCGTGCTTGAAGCCGGCCGCCCGCAGCATGCCG
CGGGGGGCATATCCGAGCGCCTCGTGCATGCGCACGCTCGGGTCGTTGGGCAGCCCGATGACAGCGACCA
CGCTCTTGAAGCCCTGTGCCTCCAGGGACTTCAGCAGGTGGGTGTAGAGCGTGGAGCCCAGTCCCGTCCG
CTGGTGGCGGGGGGAGACGTACACGGTCGACTCGGCCGTCCAGTCGTAGGCGTTGCGTGCCTTCCAGGGG
CCCGCGTAGGCGATGCCGGCGACCTCGCCGTCCACCTCGGCGACGAGCCAGGGATAGCGCTCCCGCAGAC
GGACGAGGTCGTCCGTCCACTCCTGCGGTTCCTGCGGCTCGGTACGGAAGTTGACCGTGCTTGTCTCGAT
GTAGTGGTTGACGATGGTGCAGACCGCCGGCATGTCCGCCTCGGTGGCACGGCGGATGTCGGCCGGGCGT
CGTTCTGGGCTCATCGATTCGATTTGGTGTATCGAGATTGGTTATGAAATTCAGATGCTAGTGTAATGTA
TTGGTAATTTGGGAAGATATAATAGGAAGCAAGGCTATTTATCCATTTCTGAAAAGGCGAAATGGCGTCA
CCGCGAGCGTCACGCGCATTCCGTTCTTGCTGTAAAGCGTTGTTTGGTACACTTTTGACTAGCGAGGCTT
GGCGTGTCAGCGTATCTATTCAAAAGTCGTTAATGGCTGCGGATCAAGAAAAAGTTGGAATAGAAACAGA
ATACCCGCGAAATTCAGGCCCGGTTGCCATGTCCTACACGCCGAAATAAACGACCAAATTAGTAGAAAAA
TAAAAACTGACTCGGATACTTACGTCACGTCTTGCGCACTGATTTGAAAAATCTCAGAATTCCAATCCCA
CAAAAATCTGAGCTTAACAGCACAGTTGCTCCTCTCAGAGCAGAATCGGGTATTCAACACCCTCATATCA
ACTACTACGTTGTGTATAACGGTCCACATGCCGGTATATACGATGACTGGGGTTGTACAAAGGCGGCAAC
AAACGGCGTTCCCGGAGTTGCACACAAGAAATTTGCCACTATTACAGAGGCAAGAGCAGCAGCTGACGCG
TACACAACAAGTCAGCAAACAGACAGGTTGAACTTCATCCCCAAAGGAGAAGCTCAACTCAAGCCCAAGA
GCTTTGCTAAGGCCCTAACAAGCCCACCAAAGCAAAAAGCCCACTGGCTCACGCTAGGAACCAAAAGGCC
CAGCAGTGATCCAGCCCCAAAAGAGATCTCCTTTGCCCCGGAGATTACAATGGACGATTTCCTCTATCTT
TACGATCTAGGAAGGAAGTTCGAAGGTGAAGGTGACGACACTATGTTCACCACTGATAATGAGAAGGTTA
GCCTCTTCAATTTCAGAAAGAATGCTGACCCACAGATGGTTAGAGAGGCCTACGCAGCAGGTCTCATCAA
GACGATCTACCCGAGTAACAATCTCCAGGAGATCAAATACCTTCCCAAGAAGGTTAAAGATGCAGTCAAA
AGATTCAGGACTAATTGCATCAAGAACACAGAGAAAGACATATTTCTCAAGATCAGAAGTACTATTCCAG
TATGGACGATTCAAGGCTTGCTTCATAAACCAAGGCAAGTAATAGAGATTGGAGTCTCTAAAAAGGTAGT
TCCTACTGAATCTAAGGCCATGCATGGAGTCTAAGATTCAAATCGAGGATCTAACAGAACTCGCCGTGAA
GACTGGCGAACAGTTCATACAGAGTCTTTTACGACTCAATGACAAGAAGAAAATCTTCGTCAACATGGTG
GAGCACGACACTCTGGTCTACTCCAAAAATGTCAAAGATACAGTCTCAGAAGACCAAAGGGCTATTGAGA
CTTTTCAACAAAGGATAATTTCGGGAAACCTCCTCGGATTCCATTGCCCAGCTATCTGTCACTTCATCGA
AAGGACAGTAGAAAAGGAAGGTGGCTCCTACAAATGCCATCATTGCGATAAAGGAAAGGCTATCATTCAA
GATCTCTCTGCCGACAGTGGTCCCAAAGATGGACCCCCACCCACGAGGAGCATCGTGGAAAAAGAAGACG
TTCCAACCACGTCTTCAAAGCAAGTGGATTGATGTGACATCTCCACTGACGTAAGGGATGACGCACAATC
CCACTATCCTTCGCAAGACCCTTCCTCTATATAAGGAAGTTCATTTCATTTGGAGAGGACACGCTCGAGT
ATAAGAGCTCTATTTTTACAACAATTACCAACAACAACAAACAACAAACAACATTACAATTACATTTACA
ATTACCATGGACTACAAAGACGATGACGACAAAATCACAAGTTTGTACAAAAAAGCAGGCTGCATGATG
[210 nt withheld, positions 2800-3009]
AAGGCCGACCCAGCTTTCTTGTACAAAGTGGTGCCTAGGCCTGCTTGTAAGATCCCTAACGACCTCAAGC
AGAAAGTCATGAACCACGGCAGCGTGCAGCTCGCCGACCACTACCAGCAGAACACCCCCATCGGCGACGG
CCCCGTGCTGCTGCCCGACAACCACTACCTGAGCTACCAGTCCGCCCTGAGCAAAGACCCCAACGAGAAG
CGCGATCACATGGTCCTGCTGGAGTTCGTGACCGCCGCCGGGATCACTCTCGGCATGGACGAGCTGTACA
AGTGACCTAGGTGAGTCTAGAGAGTTAATTCTAGGTGAGTCTAGAGAGTTAATTAAGACCCGGGACTAGT
CCCTAGAGTCCTGCTTTAATGAGATATGCGAGACGCCTATGATCGCATGATATTTGCTTTCAATTCTGTT
GTGCACGTTGTAAAAAACCTGAGCATGTGTAGCTCAGATCCTTACCGCCGGTTTCGGTTCATTCTAATGA
ATATATCACCCGTTACTATCGTATTTTTATGAATAATATTCTCCGTTCAATTTACTGATTGTACCCTACT
ACTTATATGTACAATATTAAAATGAAAACAATATATTGTGCTGAATAGGTTTATAGCGACATCTATGATA
GAGCGCCACAATAACAAACAATTGCGTTTTATTATTACAAATCCAATTTTAAAAAAAGCGGCAGAACCGG
TCAAACCTAAAAGACTGATTACATAAATCTTATTCAAATTTCAAAAGTGCCCCAGGGGCTAGTATCTACG
ACACACCGAGCGGCGAACTAATAACGCTCACTGAAGGGAACTCCGGTTCCCCGCCGGCGCGCATGGGTGA
GATTCCTTGAAGTTGAGTATTGGCCGTCCGCTCTACCGAAAGTTACGGGCACCATTCAACCCGGTCCAGC
ACGGCGGCCGGGTAACCGACTTGCTGCCCCGAGAATTATGCAGCATTTTTTTGGTGTATGTGGGCCCCAA
ATGAAGTGCAGGTCAAACCTTGACAGTGACGACAAATCGTTGGGCGGGTCCAGGGCGAATTTTGCGACAA
CATGTCGAGGCTCAGCAGGACCTGCAGGCATGCAAGCTTGGCACTGGCCGTCGTTTTACAACGTCGTGAC
TGGGAAAACCCTGGCGTTACCCAACTTAATCGCCTTGCAGCACATCCCCCTTTCGCCAGCTGGCGTAATA
GCGAAGAGGCCCGCACCGATCGCCCTTCCCAACAGTTGCGCAGCCTGAATGGCGAATGCTAGAGCAGCTT
GAGCTTGGATCAGATTGTCGTTTCCCGCCTTCAGTTTAAACTATCAGTGTTTGACAGGATATATTGGCGG
GTAAACCTAAGAGAAAAGAGCGTTTATTAGAATAATCGGATATTTAAAAGGGCGTGAAAAGGTTTATCCG
TTCGTCCATTTGTATGTGCATGCCAACCACAGGGTTCCCCTCGGGATCAAAGTACTTTGATCCAACCCCT
CCGCTGCTATAGTGCAGTCGGCTTCTGACGTTCAGTGCAGCCGTCTTCTGAAAACGACATGTCGCACAAG
TCCTAAGTTACGCGACAGGCTGCCGCCCTGCCCTTTTCCTGGCGTTTTCTTGTCGCGTGTTTTAGTCGCA
TAAAGTAGAATACTTGCGACTAGAACCGGAGACATTACGCCATGAACAAGAGCGCCGCCGCTGGCCTGCT
GGGCTATGCCCGCGTCAGCACCGACGACCAGGACTTGACCAACCAACGGGCCGAACTGCACGCGGCCGGC
TGCACCAAGCTGTTTTCCGAGAAGATCACCGGCACCAGGCGCGACCGCCCGGAGCTGGCCAGGATGCTTG
ACCACCTACGCCCTGGCGACGTTGTGACAGTGACCAGGCTAGACCGCCTGGCCCGCAGCACCCGCGACCT
ACTGGACATTGCCGAGCGCATCCAGGAGGCCGGCGCGGGCCTGCGTAGCCTGGCAGAGCCGTGGGCCGAC
ACCACCACGCCGGCCGGCCGCATGGTGTTGACCGTGTTCGCCGGCATTGCCGAGTTCGAGCGTTCCCTAA
TCATCGACCGCACCCGGAGCGGGCGCGAGGCCGCCAAGGCCCGAGGCGTGAAGTTTGGCCCCCGCCCTAC
CCTCACCCCGGCACAGATCGCGCACGCCCGCGAGCTGATCGACCAGGAAGGCCGCACCGTGAAAGAGGCG
GCTGCACTGCTTGGCGTGCATCGCTCGACCCTGTACCGCGCACTTGAGCGCAGCGAGGAAGTGACGCCCA
CCGAGGCCAGGCGGCGCGGTGCCTTCCGTGAGGACGCATTGACCGAGGCCGACGCCCTGGCGGCCGCCGA
GAATGAACGCCAAGAGGAACAAGCATGAAACCGCACCAGGACGGCCAGGACGAACCGTTTTTCATTACCG
AAGAGATCGAGGCGGAGATGATCGCGGCCGGGTACGTGTTCGAGCCGCCCGCGCACGTCTCAACCGTGCG
GCTGCATGAAATCCTGGCCGGTTTGTCTGATGCCAAGCTGGCGGCCTGGCCGGCCAGCTTGGCCGCTGAA
GAAACCGAGCGCCGCCGTCTAAAAAGGTGATGTGTATTTGAGTAAAACAGCTTGCGTCATGCGGTCGCTG
CGTATATGATGCGATGAGTAAATAAACAAATACGCAAGGGGAACGCATGAAGGTTATCGCTGTACTTAAC
CAGAAAGGCGGGTCAGGCAAGACGACCATCGCAACCCATCTAGCCCGCGCCCTGCAACTCGCCGGGGCCG
ATGTTCTGTTAGTCGATTCCGATCCCCAGGGCAGTGCCCGCGATTGGGCGGCCGTGCGGGAAGATCAACC
GCTAACCGTTGTCGGCATCGACCGCCCGACGATTGACCGCGACGTGAAGGCCATCGGCCGGCGCGACTTC
GTAGTGATCGACGGAGCGCCCCAGGCGGCGGACTTGGCTGTGTCCGCGATCAAGGCAGCCGACTTCGTGC
TGATTCCGGTGCAGCCAAGCCCTTACGACATATGGGCCACCGCCGACCTGGTGGAGCTGGTTAAGCAGCG
CATTGAGGTCACGGATGGAAGGCTACAAGCGGCCTTTGTCGTGTCGCGGGCGATCAAAGGCACGCGCATC
GGCGGTGAGGTTGCCGAGGCGCTGGCCGGGTACGAGCTGCCCATTCTTGAGTCCCGTATCACGCAGCGCG
TGAGCTACCCAGGCACTGCCGCCGCCGGCACAACCGTTCTTGAATCAGAACCCGAGGGCGACGCTGCCCG
CGAGGTCCAGGCGCTGGCCGCTGAAATTAAATCAAAACTCATTTGAGTTAATGAGGTAAAGAGAAAATGA
GCAAAAGCACAAACACGCTAAGTGCCGGCCGTCCGAGCGCACGCAGCAGCAAGGCTGCAACGTTGGCCAG
CCTGGCAGACACGCCAGCCATGAAGCGGGTCAACTTTCAGTTGCCGGCGGAGGATCACACCAAGCTGAAG
ATGTACGCGGTACGCCAAGGCAAGACCATTACCGAGCTGCTATCTGAATACATCGCGCAGCTACCAGAGT
AAATGAGCAAATGAATAAATGAGTAGATGAATTTTAGCGGCTAAAGGAGGCGGCATGGAAAATCAAGAAC
AACCAGGCACCGACGCCGTGGAATGCCCCATGTGTGGAGGAACGGGCGGTTGGCCAGGCGTAAGCGGCTG
GGTTGCCTGCCGGCCCTGCAATGGCACTGGAACCCCCAAGCCCGAGGAATCGGCGTGAGCGGTCGCAAAC
CATCCGGCCCGGTACAAATCGGCGCGGCGCTGGGTGATGACCTGGTGGAGAAGTTGAAGGCCGCGCAGGC
CGCCCAGCGGCAACGCATCGAGGCAGAAGCACGCCCCGGTGAATCGTGGCAAGCGGCCGCTGATCGAATC
CGCAAAGAATCCCGGCAACCGCCGGCAGCCGGTGCGCCGTCGATTAGGAAGCCGCCCAAGGGCGACGAGC
AACCAGATTTTTTCGTTCCGATGCTCTATGACGTGGGCACCCGCGATAGTCGCAGCATCATGGACGTGGC
CGTTTTCCGTCTGTCGAAGCGTGACCGACGAGCTGGCGAGGTGATCCGCTACGAGCTTCCAGACGGGCAC
GTAGAGGTTTCCGCAGGGCCGGCCGGCATGGCCAGTGTGTGGGATTACGACCTGGTACTGATGGCGGTTT
CCCATCTAACCGAATCCATGAACCGATACCGGGAAGGGAAGGGAGACAAGCCCGGCCGCGTGTTCCGTCC
ACACGTTGCGGACGTACTCAAGTTCTGCCGGCGAGCCGATGGCGGAAAGCAGAAAGACGACCTGGTAGAA
ACCTGCATTCGGTTAAACACCACGCACGTTGCCATGCAGCGTACGAAGAAGGCCAAGAACGGCCGCCTGG
TGACGGTATCCGAGGGTGAAGCCTTGATTAGCCGCTACAAGATCGTAAAGAGCGAAACCGGGCGGCCGGA
GTACATCGAGATCGAGCTAGCTGATTGGATGTACCGCGAGATCACAGAAGGCAAGAACCCGGACGTGCTG
ACGGTTCACCCCGATTACTTTTTGATCGATCCCGGCATCGGCCGTTTTCTCTACCGCCTGGCACGCCGCG
CCGCAGGCAAGGCAGAAGCCAGATGGTTGTTCAAGACGATCTACGAACGCAGTGGCAGCGCCGGAGAGTT
CAAGAAGTTCTGTTTCACCGTGCGCAAGCTGATCGGGTCAAATGACCTGCCGGAGTACGATTTGAAGGAG
GAGGCGGGGCAGGCTGGCCCGATCCTAGTCATGCGCTACCGCAACCTGATCGAGGGCGAAGCATCCGCCG
GTTCCTAATGTACGGAGCAGATGCTAGGGCAAATTGCCCTAGCAGGGGAAAAAGGTCGAAAAGGTCTCTT
TCCTGTGGATAGCACGTACATTGGGAACCCAAAGCCGTACATTGGGAACCGGAACCCGTACATTGGGAAC
CCAAAGCCGTACATTGGGAACCGGTCACACATGTAAGTGACTGATATAAAAGAGAAAAAAGGCGATTTTT
CCGCCTAAAACTCTTTAAAACTTATTAAAACTCTTAAAACCCGCCTGGCCTGTGCATAACTGTCTGGCCA
GCGCACAGCCGAAGAGCTGCAAAAAGCGCCTACCCTTCGGTCGCTGCGCTCCCTACGCCCCGCCGCTTCG
CGTCGGCCTATCGCGGCCGCTGGCCGCTCAAAAATGGCTGGCCTACGGCCAGGCAATCTACCAGGGCGCG
GACAAGCCGCGCCGTCGCCACTCGACCGCCGGCGCCCACATCAAGGCACCCTGCCTCGCGCGTTTCGGTG
ATGACGGTGAAAACCTCTGACACATGCAGCTCCCGGAGACGGTCACAGCTTGTCTGTAAGCGGATGCCGG
GAGCAGACAAGCCCGTCAGGGCGCGTCAGCGGGTGTTGGCGGGTGTCGGGGCGCAGCCATGACCCAGTCA
CGTAGCGATAGCGGAGTGTATACTGGCTTAACTATGCGGCATCAGAGCAGATTGTACTGAGAGTGCACCA
TATGCGGTGTGAAATACCGCACAGATGCGTAAGGAGAAAATACCGCATCAGGCGCTCTTCCGCTTCCTCG
CTCACTGACTCGCTGCGCTCGGTCGTTCGGCTGCGGCGAGCGGTATCAGCTCACTCAAAGGCGGTAATAC
GGTTATCCACAGAATCAGGGGATAACGCAGGAAAGAACATGTGAGCAAAAGGCCAGCAAAAGGCCAGGAA
CCGTAAAAAGGCCGCGTTGCTGGCGTTTTTCCATAGGCTCCGCCCCCCTGACGAGCATCACAAAAATCGA
CGCTCAAGTCAGAGGTGGCGAAACCCGACAGGACTATAAAGATACCAGGCGTTTCCCCCTGGAAGCTCCC
TCGTGCGCTCTCCTGTTCCGACCCTGCCGCTTACCGGATACCTGTCCGCCTTTCTCCCTTCGGGAAGCGT
GGCGCTTTCTCATAGCTCACGCTGTAGGTATCTCAGTTCGGTGTAGGTCGTTCGCTCCAAGCTGGGCTGT
GTGCACGAACCCCCCGTTCAGCCCGACCGCTGCGCCTTATCCGGTAACTATCGTCTTGAGTCCAACCCGG
TAAGACACGACTTATCGCCACTGGCAGCAGCCACTGGTAACAGGATTAGCAGAGCGAGGTATGTAGGCGG
TGCTACAGAGTTCTTGAAGTGGTGGCCTAACTACGGCTACACTAGAAGGACAGTATTTGGTATCTGCGCT
CTGCTGAAGCCAGTTACCTTCGGAAAAAGAGTTGGTAGCTCTTGATCCGGCAAACAAACCACCGCTGGTA
GCGGTGGTTTTTTTGTTTGCAAGCAGCAGATTACGCGCAGAAAAAAAGGATCTCAAGAAGATCCTTTGAT
CTTTTCTACGGGGTCTGACGCTCAGTGGAACGAAAACTCACGTTAAGGGATTTTGGTCATGCATTCTAGG
TACTAAAACAATTCATCCAGTAAAATATAATATTTTATTTTCTCCCAATCAGGCTTGATCCCCAGTAAGT
CAAAAAATAGCTCGACATACTGTTCTTCCCCGATATCCTCCCTGATCGACCGGACGCAGAAGGCAATGTC
ATACCACTTGTCCGCCCTGCCGCTTCTCCCAAGATCAATAAAGCCACTTACTTTGCCATCTTTCACAAAG
ATGTTGCTGTCTCCCAGGTCGCCGTGGGAAAAGACAAGTTCCTCTTCGGGCTTTTCCGTCTTTAAAAAAT
CATACAGCTCGCGCGGATCTTTAAATGGAGTGTCTTCTTCCCAGTTTTCGCAATCCACATCGGCCAGATC
GTTATTCAGTAAGTAATCCAATTCGGCTAAGCGGCTGTCTAAGCTATTCGTATAGGGACAATCCGATATG
TCGATGGAGTGAAAGAGCCTGATGCACTCCGCATACAGCTCGATAATCTTTTCAGGGCTTTGTTCATCTT
CATACTCTTCCGAGCAAAGGACGCCATCGGCCTCACTCATGAGCAGATTGCTCCAGCCATCATGCCGTTC
AAAGTGCAGGACCTTTGGAACAGGCAGCTTTCCTTCCAGCCATAGCATCATGTCCTTTTCCCGTTCCACA
TCATAGGTGGTCCCTTTATACCGGCTGTCCGTCATTTTTAAATATAGGTTTTCATTTTCTCCCACCAGCT
TATATACCTTAGCAGGAGACATTCCTTCCGTATCTTTTACGCAGCGGTATTTTTCGATCAGTTTTTTCAA
TTCCGGTGATATTCTCATTTTAGCCATTTATTATTTCCTTCCTCTTTTCTACAGTATTTAAAGATACCCC
AAGAAGCTAATTATAACAAGACGAACTCCAATTCACTGTTCCTTGCATTCTAAAACCTTAAATACCAGAA
AACAGCTTTTTCAAAGTTGTTTTCAAAGTTGGCGTATAACATAGTATCGACGGAGCCGATTTTGAAACCG
CGGTGATCACAGGCAGCAACGCTCTGTCATCGTTACAATCAACATGCTACCCTCCGCGAGATCATCCGTG
TTTCAAACCCGGCAGCTTAGTTGCCGTTCTTCCGAATAGCATCGGTAACATGAGCAAAGTCTGCCGCCTT
ACAACGGCTCTCCCGCTGACGCCGTCCCGGACTGATGGGCTGCCTGTATCGAGTGGTGATTTTGTGCCGA
GCTGCCGGTCGGGGAGCTGTTGGCTGGCTGG
