>Addgene plasmid #74722 | pdRBFC-B2-YC | addgene partial sequence | sequence record 146196 | OCSterm-R 5'-GGCGGTAAGGATCTGAGCTA-3'
ATATCATGCGATCATAGGCGTCTCGCATATCTCATTAAAGCAGGACTCTAGGGACTAGTCCCGGGTCTTA
ATTAACTCTCTAGACTCACCTAGAATTAACTCTCTAGACTCACCTAGGTCACTTGTACAGCTCGTCCATG
CCGAGAGTGATCCCGGCGGCGGTCACGAACTCCAGCAGGACCATGTGATCGCGCTTCTCGTTGGGGTCTT
TGCTCAGGGCGGACTGGTAGCTCAGGTAGTGGTTGTCGGGCAGCAGCACGGGGCCGTCGCCGATGGGGGT
GTTCTGCTGGTAGTGGTCGGCGAGCTGCACGCTGCCGTGGTTCATGACTTTCTGCTTGAGGTCGTTAGGG
ATCTTACAAGCAGGCCTAGGCACCACTTTGTACAAGAAAGCTGGGTCGGCCTT
[210 nt withheld, positions 404-613]
CATCATGCAGCCTGCTTTTTTGTACA
