>Addgene plasmid #74722 | pdRBFC-B2-YC | addgene partial sequence | sequence record 146336 | 35S-promoter 5'-CTATCCTTCGCAAGACCCTTC-3'
CGCTCGAGTATAAGAGCTCTATTTTTACAACAATTACCAACAACAACAAACAACAAACAACATTACAATT
ACATTTACAATTACCATGGACTACAAAGACGATGACGACAAAATCACAAGTTTGTACAAAAAAGCAGGCT
GCATGATG
[210 nt withheld, positions 149-358]
AAGGCCGACCCAGCTTTCTTGTACAAAGTGGTGCCTAGGCCTGCTTGTAAGATCCCTAACGACCTCAAGC
AGAAAGTCATGAACCACGGCAGCGTGCAGCTCGCCGACCACTACCAGCAGAACACCCCCATCGGCGACGG
CCCCGTGCTGCTGCCCGACAACCACTACCTGAGCTACCAGTCCGCCCTGAGCAAAGACCCCAACGAGAAG
CGCGATCACATGGTCCTGCTGGAGTTCGTGACCGCCGCCGGGATCACTCTCGGCATGGACGAGCTGTACA
AGTGACCTAGGTGAGTCTAGAGAGTTAATTCTAGGTGAGTCTAGAGAGTTAATTAAGACCCGGGACTAGT
CCCTAGAGTCCTGCTTTAATGAGATATGCGAGACGCCTATGATCGCATGATATTTGCTTTCAATTCTGTT
GTGCACGTTGTAAA
